Addgene plasmid #148651: pnEA-NpG-HsNot11_257-498_AF
Purpose: Bacterial Expression of HsNot11_257-498
Depositing lab: Elisa Izaurralde. Depositing organization: Max Planck Institute for Developmental Biology.
Backbone
  Vector backbone: Unknown
  Vector type: Bacterial Expression
Growth in bacteria
  Bacterial resistance: Ampicillin, 100 μg/mL
  Growth temperature: 37°C
  Growth strain: DH5alpha
  Copy number: Low Copy
Gene/Insert
  Gene/Insert name: HsNot11_257-498 (alt name: C2ORF29)
  Species: H. sapiens (human)
  Entrez Gene: CNOT11 (a.k.a. C2orf29, C40)
  Cloning method: Unknown
Terms and licenses: Academic/Nonprofit Terms; Industry Terms: Not Available to Industry
Depositor comments: ORF extracted from NCBI:NM_017546.4. Plasmids from this collection were made available to the research community and donated after the lab closed. Please note that the sequence provided by the depositing laboratory may be theoretical/predicted or based on Sanger sequencing results. There may be discrepancies between sequencing results obtained by Addgene and the depositor sequence. If an Addgene verified sequence is not available, please contact before placing your order to request that our lab fully sequence the plasmid.
How to cite: pnEA-NpG-HsNot11_257-498_AF was a gift from Elisa Izaurralde (Addgene plasmid # 148651 ; http://n2t.net/addgene:148651 ; RRID:Addgene_148651)
