[The description below was written by a language model from this plasmid's Addgene catalogue record and pLannotate feature annotations shown in this document.]
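Description:
pnEA-NpG-HsNot11_257-498_AF is a 7.1 kb bacterial expression plasmid for producing a fragment of human CNOT11 (also called C2orf29), residues 257–498, in E. coli. The catalogue entry lists the backbone as unknown, but the feature table shows a pBR322/pET-like architecture. It has a ColE1/pMB1-type origin with the bom mobility region and the rop gene, which keeps copy number low, in agreement with the low-copy annotation. Selection is by an ampicillin resistance cassette (bla with its own promoter). Several tetracycline resistance fragments and the tet promoter are remnants of the parental backbone, interrupted by the inserted cassettes, so they are not expected to provide a working marker.

The expression cassette is a standard T7/lac system. A T7 promoter is followed by a lac operator and the phage T7 gene 10 ribosome binding site, and a plasmid-borne lacI gene supplies repressor, so transcription is held off until it is induced with IPTG in a host that provides T7 RNA polymerase. The open reading frame begins with Schistosoma japonicum glutathione S-transferase, fused at its C-terminus to the CNOT11 fragment, giving an N-terminally GST-tagged protein suited to glutathione affinity purification or pull-down assays. Any linker or protease site between GST and the insert is not annotated. A short match to a T7 gene 10B-derived sequence lies downstream of the insert and just before the T7 terminator; it is probably residual vector sequence rather than a functional tag.

CNOT11 is a component of the CCR4-NOT deadenylase complex and is required for CNOT10 to associate with it. The record states the purpose only as bacterial expression. The depositor notes that the ORF was taken from the NCBI reference transcript.
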