Features (pLannotate 1.2.2; 20 found; start..end, strand, type, name):
    104..208     +  promoter       AmpR promoter: bla
    209..1069    +  CDS            AmpR: β-lactamase; bla; confers resistance to ampicillin, carbenicillin, and related antibiotics
   1240..1828    +  rep_origin     ori: high-copy-number ColE1/pMB1/pBR322/pUC origin of replication
   2014..2153    -  misc_feature   bom: basis of mobility region from pBR322
   2255..2446    -  CDS            rop: Rop protein, which maintains plasmids at low copy number; rop
   2463..2843    +  CDS            YPB1_ECOLX: Protein predicted: Swiss-Prot protein existence level 4. From Escherichia coli.
   3085..3709    -  CDS            TcR (fragment): tetracycline efflux protein; tet; confers resistance to tetracycline
   3724..3745    -  protein_bind   CAP binding site: CAP binding activates transcription in the presence of cAMP. E. coli catabolite activator protein
   3758..4839    -  CDS            lacI: lac repressor; lacI; The lac repressor binds to the lac operator to inhibit transcription in E. coli. This inhibition can be relieved by adding lactose or isopropyl-β-D-thiogalactopyranoside (IPTG).
   4840..4917    -  promoter       lacI promoter: lacI
   4925..5204    -  CDS            TcR (fragment): tetracycline efflux protein; tet; confers resistance to tetracycline
   5226..5244    +  promoter       T7 promoter: promoter for bacteriophage T7 RNA polymerase
   5245..5269    +  protein_bind   lac operator: The lac repressor binds to the lac operator to inhibit transcription in E. coli. This inhibition can be relieved by adding lactose or isopropyl-β-D-thiogalactopyranoside (IPTG). lac repressor encoded by lacI
   5284..5306    +  RBS            RBS: efficient ribosome binding site from bacteriophage T7 gene 10 (Olins and Rangwala, 1989)
   5317..5967    +  CDS            GST: glutathione S-transferase from Schistosoma japonicum
   5961..6749    +  CDS            CNOT11 (fragment): CNO11_HUMAN - Also known as C2orf29. Experimental evidence at protein level: Swiss-Prot protein existence level 1. Component of the CCR4-NOT complex which is one of the major cellular mRNA deadenylases and is linked to various cellular processes including bulk mRNA degradation, miRNA-mediated repression, translational repression during translational initiation and general transcription regulation. Additional complex functions may be a consequence of its influence on mRNA expression. Is required for the association of CNOT10 with the CCR4-NOT complex. Seems not to be required for complex deaden
   6790..6839    +  CDS            SET1 (fragment): solubility-enhancement tag derived from T7 phage gene 10B
   6847..6894    +  terminator     T7 terminator: transcription terminator for bacteriophage T7 RNA polymerase
   6917..7021    -  CDS            TcR (fragment): tetracycline efflux protein; tet; confers resistance to tetracycline
   7069..7097    -  promoter       tet promoter: E. coli promoter for tetracycline efflux protein gene
>Addgene plasmid #148651 | pnEA-NpG-HsNot11_257-498_AF | addgene full sequence | sequence record 358009 | Addgene NGS Result
TTCTTGAAGACGAAAGGGCCTCGTGATACGCCTATTTTTATAGGTTAATGTCATGATAATAATGGTTTCT
TAGACGTCAGGTGGCACTTTTCGGGGAAATGTGCGCGGAACCCCTATTTGTTTATTTTTCTAAATACATT
CAAATATGTATCCGCTCATGAGACAATAACCCTGATAAATGCTTCAATAATATTGAAAAAGGAAGAGTAT
GAGTATTCAACATTTCCGTGTCGCCCTTATTCCCTTTTTTGCGGCATTTTGCCTTCCTGTTTTTGCTCAC
CCAGAAACGCTGGTGAAAGTAAAAGATGCTGAAGATCAGTTGGGTGCACGAGTGGGTTACATCGAACTGG
ATCTCAACAGCGGTAAGATCCTTGAGAGTTTTCGCCCCGAAGAACGTTTTCCAATGATGAGCACTTTTAA
AGTTCTGCTATGTGGCGCGGTATTATCCCGTGTTGACGCCGGGCAAGAGCAACTCGGTCGCCGCATACAC
TATTCTCAGAATGACTTGGTTGAGTACTCACCAGTCACAGAAAAGCATCTTACGGATGGCATGACAGTAA
GAGAATTATGCAGTGCTGCCATAACCATGAGTGATAACACTGCGGCCAACTTACTTCTGACAACGATCGG
AGGACCGAAGGAGCTAACCGCTTTTTTGCACAACATGGGGGATCATGTAACTCGCCTTGATCGTTGGGAA
CCGGAGCTGAATGAAGCCATACCAAACGACGAGCGTGACACCACGATGCCTGCAGCAATGGCAACAACGT
TGCGCAAACTATTAACTGGCGAACTACTTACTCTAGCTTCCCGGCAACAATTAATAGACTGGATGGAGGC
GGATAAAGTTGCAGGACCACTTCTGCGCTCGGCCCTTCCGGCTGGCTGGTTTATTGCTGATAAATCTGGA
GCCGGTGAGCGTGGGTCTCGCGGTATCATTGCAGCACTGGGGCCAGATGGTAAGCCCTCCCGTATCGTAG
TTATCTACACGACGGGGAGTCAGGCAACTATGGATGAACGAAATAGACAGATCGCTGAGATAGGTGCCTC
ACTGATTAAGCATTGGTAACTGTCAGACCAAGTTTACTCATATATACTTTAGATTGATTTAAAACTTCAT
TTTTAATTTAAAAGGATCTAGGTGAAGATCCTTTTTGATAATCTCATGACCAAAATCCCTTAACGTGAGT
TTTCGTTCCACTGAGCGTCAGACCCCGTAGAAAAGATCAAAGGATCTTCTTGAGATCCTTTTTTTCTGCG
CGTAATCTGCTGCTTGCAAACAAAAAAACCACCGCTACCAGCGGTGGTTTGTTTGCCGGATCAAGAGCTA
CCAACTCTTTTTCCGAAGGTAACTGGCTTCAGCAGAGCGCAGATACCAAATACTGTCCTTCTAGTGTAGC
CGTAGTTAGGCCACCACTTCAAGAACTCTGTAGCACCGCCTACATACCTCGCTCTGCTAATCCTGTTACC
AGTGGCTGCTGCCAGTGGCGATAAGTCGTGTCTTACCGGGTTGGACTCAAGACGATAGTTACCGGATAAG
GCGCAGCGGTCGGGCTGAACGGGGGGTTCGTGCACACAGCCCAGCTTGGAGCGAACGACCTACACCGAAC
TGAGATACCTACAGCGTGAGCTATGAGAAAGCGCCACGCTTCCCGAAGGGAGAAAGGCGGACAGGTATCC
GGTAAGCGGCAGGGTCGGAACAGGAGAGCGCACGAGGGAGCTTCCAGGGGGAAACGCCTGGTATCTTTAT
AGTCCTGTCGGGTTTCGCCACCTCTGACTTGAGCGTCGATTTTTGTGATGCTCGTCAGGGGGGCGGAGCC
TATGGAAAAACGCCAGCAACGCGGCCTTTTTACGGTTCCTGGCCTTTTGCTGGCCTTTTGCTCACATGTT
CTTTCCTGCGTTATCCCCTGATTCTGTGGATAACCGTATTACCGCCTTTGAGTGAGCTGATACCGCTCGC
CGCAGCCGAACGACCGAGCGCAGCGAGTCAGTGAGCGAGGAAGCGGAAGAGCGCCTGATGCGGTATTTTC
TCCTTACGCATCTGTGCGGTATTTCACACCGCAATGGTGCACTCTCAGTACAATCTGCTCTGATGCCGCA
TAGTTAAGCCAGTATACACTCCGCTATCGCTACGTGACTGGGTCATGGCTGCGCCCCGACACCCGCCAAC
ACCCGCTGACGCGCCCTGACGGGCTTGTCTGCTCCCGGCATCCGCTTACAGACAAGCTGTGACCGTCTCC
GGGAGCTGCATGTGTCAGAGGTTTTCACCGTCATCACCGAAACGCGCGAGGCAGCTGCGGTAAAGCTCAT
CAGCGTGGTCGTGAAGCGATTCACAGATGTCTGCCTGTTCATCCGCGTCCAGCTCGTTGAGTTTCTCCAG
AAGCGTTAATGTCTGGCTTCTGATAAAGCGGGCCATGTTAAGGGCGGTTTTTTCCTGTTTGGTCACTGAT
GCCTCCGTGTAAGGGGGATTTCTGTTCATGGGGGTAATGATACCGATGAAACGAGAGAGGATGCTCACGA
TACGGGTTACTGATGATGAACATGCCCGGTTACTGGAACGTTGTGAGGGTAAACAACTGGCGGTATGGAT
GCGGCGGGACCAGAGAAAAATCACTCAGGGTCAATGCCAGCGCTTCGTTAATACAGATGTAGGTGTTCCA
CAGGGTAGCCAGCAGCATCCTGCGATGCAGATCCGGAACATAATGGTGCAGGGCGCTGACTTCCGCGTTT
CCAGACTTTACGAAACACGGAAACCGAAGACCATTCATGTTGTTGCTCAGGTCGCAGACGTTTTGCAGCA
GCAGTCGCTTCACGTTCGCTCGCGTATCGGTGATTCATTCTGCTAACCAGTAAGGCAACCCCGCCAGCCT
AGCCGGGTCCTCAACGACAGGAGCACGATCATGCGCACCCGTGGCCAGGACCCAACGCTGCCCGAGATGC
GCCGCGTGCGGCTGCTGGAGATGGCGGACGCGATGGATATGTTCTGCCAAGGGTTGGTTTGCGCATTCAC
AGTTCTCCGCAAGAATTGATTGGCTCCAATTCTTGGAGTGGTGAATCCGTTAGCGAGGTGCCGCCGGCTT
CCATTCAGGTCGAGGTGGCCCGGCTCCATGCACCGCGACGCAACGCGGGGAGGCAGACAAGGTATAGGGC
GGCGCCTACAATCCATGCCAACCCGTTCCATGTGCTCGCCGAGGCGGCATAAATCGCCGTGACGATCAGC
GGTCCAATGATCGAAGTTAGGCTGGTAAGAGCCGCGAGCGATCCTTGAAGCTGTCCCTGATGGTCGTCAT
CTACCTGCCTGGACAGCATGGCCTGCAACGCGGGCATCCCGATGCCGCCGGAAGCGAGAAGAATCATAAT
GGGGAAGGCCATCCAGCCTCGCGTCGCGAACGCCAGCAAGACGTAGCCCAGCGCGTCGGCCGCCATGCCG
GCGATAATGGCCTGCTTCTCGCCGAAACGTTTGGTGGCGGGACCAGTGACGAAGGCTTGAGCGAGGGCGT
GCAAGATTCCGAATACCGCAAGCGACAGGCCGATCATCGTCGCGCTCCAGCGAAAGCGGTCCTCGCCGAA
AATGACCCAGAGCGCTGCCGGCACCTGTCCTACGAGTTGCATGATAAAGAAGACAGTCATAAGTGCGGCG
ACGATAGTCATGCCCCGCGCCCACCGGAAGGAGCTGACTGGGTTGAAGGCTCTCAAGGGCATCGGTCGAG
ATCCCGGTGCCTAATGAGTGAGCTAACTTACATTAATTGCGTTGCGCTCACTGCCCGCTTTCCAGTCGGG
AAACTGTCGTGCCAGCTGCATTAATGAATCGGCCAACGCGCGGGGAGAGGCGGTTTGCGTATTGGGCGCC
AGGGTGGTTTTTCTTTTCACCAGTGAGACGGGCAACAGCTGATTGCCCTTCACCGCCTGGCCCTGAGAGA
GTTGCAGCAAGCGGTCCACGCTGGTTTGCCCCAGCAGGCGAAAATCCTGTTTGATGGTGGTTAACGGCGG
GATATAACATGAGCTGTCTTCGGTATCGTCGTATCCCACTACCGAGATATCCGCACCAACGCGCAGCCCG
GACTCGGTAATGGCGCGCATTGCGCCCAGCGCCATCTGATCGTTGGCAACCAGCATCGCAGTGGGAACGA
TGCCCTCATTCAGCATTTGCATGGTTTGTTGAAAACCGGACATGGCACTCCAGTCGCCTTCCCGTTCCGC
TATCGGCTGAATTTGATTGCGAGTGAGATATTTATGCCAGCCAGCCAGACGCAGACGCGCCGAGACAGAA
CTTAATGGGCCCGCTAACAGCGCGATTTGCTGGTGACCCAATGCGACCAGATGCTCCACGCCCAGTCGCG
TACCGTCTTCATGGGAGAAAATAATACTGTTGATGGGTGTCTGGTCAGAGACATCAAGAAATAACGCCGG
AACATTAGTGCAGGCAGCTTCCACAGCAATGGCATCCTGGTCATCCAGCGGATAGTTAATGATCAGCCCA
CTGACGCGTTGCGCGAGAAGATTGTGCACCGCCGCTTTACAGGCTTCGACGCCGCTTCGTTCTACCATCG
ACACCACCACGCTGGCACCCAGTTGATCGGCGCGAGATTTAATCGCCGCGACAATTTGCGACGGCGCGTG
CAGGGCCAGACTGGAGGTGGCAACGCCAATCAGCAACGACTGTTTGCCCGCCAGTTGTTGTGCCACGCGG
TTGGGAATGTAATTCAGCTCCGCCATCGCCGCTTCCACTTTTTCCCGCGTTTTCGCAGAAACGTGGCTGG
CCTGGTTCACCACGCGGGAAACGGTCTGATAAGAGACACCGGCATACTCTGCGACATCGTATAACGTTAC
TGGTTTCACATTCACCACCCTGAATTGACTCTCTTCCGGGCGCTATCATGCCATACCGCGAAAGGTTTTG
CGCCATTCGATGGTGTCCGGGATCTCGACGCTCTCCCTTATGCGACTCCTGCATTAGGAAGCAGCCCAGT
AGTAGGTTGAGGCCGTTGAGCACCGCCGCCGCAAGGAATGGTGCATGCAAGGAGATGGCGCCCAACAGTC
CCCCGGCCACGGGGCCTGCCACCATACCCACGCCGAAACAAGCGCTCATGAGCCCGAAGTGGCGAGCCCG
ATCTTCCCCATCGGTGATGTCGGCGATATAGGCGCCAGCAACCGCACCTGTGGCGCCGGTGATGCCGGCC
ACGATGCGTCCGGCGTAGAGGATCGAGATCTCGATCCCGCGAAATTAATACGACTCACTATAGGGGAATT
GTGAGCGGATAACAATTCCCCACTAGTAATAATTTTGTTTAACTTTAAGAAGGAGATATACCATGGCCCC
TATACTAGGTTATTGGAAAATTAAGGGCCTTGTGCAACCCACTCGACTTCTTTTGGAATATCTTGAAGAA
AAATATGAAGAGCATTTGTATGAGCGCGATGAAGGTGATAAATGGCGAAACAAAAAGTTTGAATTGGGTT
TGGAGTTTCCCAATCTTCCTTATTATATTGATGGTGATGTTAAATTAACACAGTCTATGGCCATCATACG
TTATATAGCTGACAAGCACAACATGTTGGGTGGTTGTCCAAAAGAGCGTGCAGAGATTTCAATGCTTGAA
GGAGCGGTTTTGGATATTAGATACGGTGTTTCGAGAATTGCATATAGTAAAGACTTTGAAACTCTCAAAG
TTGATTTTCTTAGCAAGCTACCTGAAATGCTGAAAATGTTCGAAGATCGTTTATGTCATAAAACATATTT
AAATGGTGATCATGTAACCCATCCTGACTTCATGTTGTATGACGCTCTTGATGTTGTTTTATACATGGAC
CCAATGTGCCTGGATGCGTTCCCAAAATTAGTTTGTTTTAAAAAACGTATTGAAGCTATCCCACAAATTG
ATAAGTACTTGAAATCCAGCAAGTATATAGCATGGCCTTTGCAGGGCTGGCAAGCCACGTTTGGTGGTGG
CGACCATCCGCCAAAATCGGATGGTACCGGCAGCGGCCTGGAAGTTCTGTTCCAGGGGCCCCATATGCTC
GAGGACAGCTCAGTTGCCTCTCAGATCACAGAAGCTTTAGTCAGCGGACCAAAGCCACCTATTGAAAGCC
ATTTTCGACCAGAGTTTATTCGTCCACCGCCTCCACTCCACATTTGTGAGGATGAACTTGCTTGGCTAAA
CCCCACGGAGCCTGACCACGCGATCCAGTGGGATAAATCGATGTGTGTTAAGAATAGCACTGGTGTGGAG
ATCAAACGAATAATGGCCAAAGCCTTCAAAAGCCCCTTATCCTCTCCCCAACAAACACAGCTACTTGGTG
AGTTGGAAAAAGACCCCAAACTTGTCTACCATATTGGCCTCACCCCAGCCAAACTTCCTGACCTTGTGGA
AAACAACCCTTTAGTCGCTATAGAAATGTTGCTGAAATTAATGCAGTCAAGCCAGATCACTGAGTATTTC
TCTGTCCTGGTCAATATGGACATGTCTTTACATTCAATGGAAGTTGTAAATCGACTAACTACAGCTGTTG
ATCTACCTCCTGAATTTATTCACCTTTATATATCAAATTGCATCTCTACTTGTGAACAGATTAAGGATAA
ATATATGCAGAATCGGTTGGTGCGTCTTGTGTGTGTGTTTCTCCAATCCTTGATCCGTAACAAAATTATT
AATGTACAGGATTTGTTTATAGAAGTGCAGGCATTCTGTATTGAATTCAGTAGGATACGAGAAGCTGCTG
GTCTTTTCCGGTTGTTGAAGACATTGGATTAAGGATCCTAATAGTCTAGAGCTAGCCCTAGGAGATCCGG
CTGCTAACAAAGCCCGAAAGGAAGCTGAGTTGGCTGCTGCCACCGCTGAGCAATAACTAGCATAACCCCT
TGGGGCCTCTAAACGGGTCTTGAGGGGTTTTTTGCTGAAAGGAGGAACTATATCCGGATATCCCGCAAGA
GGCCCGGCAGTACCGGCATAACCAAGCCTATGCCTACAGCATCCAGGGTGACGGTGCCGAGGATGACGAT
GAGCGCATTGTTAGATTTCATACACGGTGCCTGACTGCGTTAGCAATTTAACTGTGATAAACTACCGCAT
TAAAGCTTATCGATGATAAGCTGTCAAACATGAGAA
